Addgene plasmid #140011: pAS_4xMx PylT_FLAG-Mx PylRS
Purpose: Plasmid with 4xMx PylT cassette and MX1201 PylRS for amber suppression; for transient or stable piggyBac-mediated integration
Depositing lab: Simon Elsaesser. Depositing organization: Karolinska Institutet. Publication: Methanomethylophilus alvus Mx1201 provides basis for mutual orthogonal pyrrolysyl tRNA/aminoacyl-tRNA synthetase pairs in mammalian cells. Meineke B, Heimgartner J, Lafranchi L, Elsasser SJ. ACS Chem Biol. 2018 Sep 27. doi: 10.1021/acschembio.8b00571. PubMed 30260624.
Backbone
  Vector backbone: pAS
  Vector type: Mammalian Expression
  Selectable markers: Neomycin (select with G418)
Growth in bacteria
  Bacterial resistance: Ampicillin, 100 μg/mL
  Growth temperature: 37°C
  Growth strain: NEB Stable
  Copy number: High Copy
Gene/Insert
  Gene/Insert name: Mx1201 PylRS (alt name: 4xh7SK-Mx1201 PylT cassette)
  Species: Methanomethylophilus alvus Mx1201
  Insert size (bp): 885
  Entrez Gene: MMALV_RS05520 (a.k.a. MMALV_RS05520, MMALV_11280)
  Promoter: EF1
  Tag / fusion protein: FLAG (N terminal on insert)
  Cloning method: Ligation Independent Cloning
Terms and licenses: Academic/Nonprofit Terms; Industry Terms: Not Available to Industry
Depositor comments: Please note there is a T72A point mutation in Neo/KanR. Depositor confirms this does not affect function.
How to cite: pAS_4xMx PylT_FLAG-Mx PylRS was a gift from Simon Elsaesser (Addgene plasmid # 140011 ; http://n2t.net/addgene:140011 ; RRID:Addgene_140011)
