[The description below was written by a language model from this plasmid's Addgene catalogue record.]
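Description:
pAS_4xMx PylT_FLAG-Mx PylRS is a mammalian expression plasmid built on the pAS backbone for genetic code expansion by amber (UAG) stop codon suppression. It is propagated in bacteria as a high-copy plasmid under ampicillin selection, and it carries a neomycin resistance marker for G418 selection in mammalian cells. The depositor notes a T72A substitution in the Neo/KanR coding sequence and states that it does not affect function. The origin of replication and other backbone details are not given in the record, and no feature table is available.

The payload combines both halves of an orthogonal translation pair from the archaeon Methanomethylophilus alvus Mx1201. The pyrrolysyl-tRNA synthetase (PylRS, an insert of about 885 bp) carries an N-terminal FLAG tag for detection and is driven by the EF1 promoter. Alongside it sits a cassette of four copies of the cognate Mx1201 pyrrolysyl tRNA (PylT), each under a human 7SK promoter, a Pol III promoter suited to small RNA expression. The repeated units are presumably meant to raise tRNA levels, which often limit suppression efficiency. Together, the synthetase charges the amber suppressor tRNA with a noncanonical amino acid, which is then incorporated at an in-frame UAG codon in a separately supplied gene of interest.

The plasmid can be used by transient transfection or, according to its stated purpose, by piggyBac transposase-mediated genomic integration to produce stable G418-selected lines. The associated work presents the Mx1201 pair as a basis for mutually orthogonal PylRS/tRNA pairs in mammalian cells.
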