>Addgene plasmid #140011 | pAS_4xMx PylT_FLAG-Mx PylRS | depositor partial sequence | sequence record 271070 | EF1 promoter and Mx PylRS
TTAAAGCTCAGGTCGAGACCGGGCCTTTGTCCGGCGCTCCCTTGGAGCCTACCTAGACTCAGCCGGCTCT
CCACGCTTTGCCTGACCCTGCTTGCTCAACTCTACGTCTTTGTTTCGTTTTCTGTTCTGCGCCGTTACAG
ATCCAAGCTGTGACCGGCGCCTACTCTAGAGCTAGCTCGCGACCACCATGGACTACAAGGACGACGACGA
CAAGACGGTAAAGTATACGGATGCACAGATACAGCGCCTTCGCGAATACGGCAACGGGACCTATGAGCAG
AAGGTCTTCGAGGACCTCGCATCGAGGGATGCTGCCTTCTCCAAGGAGATGTCCGTCGCCTCTACCGACA
ACGAGAAGAAGATCAAGGGGATGATCGCCAATCCGTCCCGTCATGGATTGACCCAGCTGATGAACGACAT
CGCCGACGCATTGGTCGCCGAGGGTTTCATCGAGGTCCGTACGCCCATATTCATATCGAAGGATGCGCTG
GCACGTATGACCATCACCGAGGACAAGCCCCTTTTCAAGCAGGTCTTCTGGATCGACGAGAAAAGGGCGC
TCAGGCCTATGCTGGCACCTAACCTTTATTCCGTCATGAGGGACCTGAGGGACCATACGGACGGTCCGGT
GAAGATCTTCGAGATGGGTTCCTGCTTCAGGAAGGAGTCCCACAGCGGGATGCATCTGGAGGAGTTCACC
ATGCTGAACCTCGTGGACATGGGTCCCCGCGGAGACGCCACGGAGGTCCTGAAGAACTACATATCGGTCG
TGATGAAGGCGGCCGGTCTCCCGGACTACGACCTCGTACAGGAGGAGTCCGACGT
