>Addgene plasmid #140011 | pAS_4xMx PylT_FLAG-Mx PylRS | depositor partial sequence | sequence record 271071 | Mx PylT cassette
GCAGATCCTTTCTAGAGCACTAGTGGCCTTGGAGCTGCAGTATTTAGCATGCCCCACCCATCTGCAAGGC
ATTCTGGATAGTGTCAAAACAGCCGGAAATCAAGTCCGTTTATCTCAAACTTTAGCATTTTGGGAATAAA
TGATATTTGCTATGCTGGTTAAATTAGATTTTAGTTAAATTTCCTGCTGAAGCTCTAGTACGATAAGTAA
CTTGACCTAAGTGTAAAGTTGAGATTTCCTTCAGGTTTATATAGCTTGTGCGCCGCCTGGGTACCTCGGG
GGACGGTCCGGCGACCAGCGGGTCTCTAAAACCTAGCCAGCGGGGTTCGACGCCCCGGTCTCTCGGACAA
GTGCGGGTTTTTATCGCCTGCAGTATTTAGCATGGCCCCACCCATCTGCAAGGCATTCTTGGATAGTGTC
AAAACAGCCGGAAATCAAGTCCGTTTATCTCAAACTTTAGCATTTTGGGAATAAATGATATTTGCTATGC
TGGTTAAATTAGATTTTAGTTAAATTTCCTGCTGAAGCTCTAGTACGATAAGTAACTTGACCTAAGTGTA
AAGTTGAGATTTCCTTCAGGTTTATATAGCTTGTGCGCCGCCTGGGTACCTCGGGGGACGGTCCGGCGAC
CAGCGGGTCTCTAAAACCTAGCCAGCGGG
