LOCUS       Exported 9080 bp ds-DNA circular SYN 12-MAY-2021
DEFINITION  Plasmid with 4xMx PylT cassette and MX1201 PylRS for amber
            suppression; for transient or stable piggyBac-mediated integration.
ACCESSION   .
VERSION     .
KEYWORDS    pAS_4xMx PylT_FLAG-Mx PylRS
SOURCE      synthetic DNA construct
  ORGANISM  synthetic DNA construct
REFERENCE   1 (bases 1 to 9080)
  AUTHORS   Meineke B, Heimgartner J, Lafranchi L, Elsasser SJ
  TITLE     Methanomethylophilus alvus Mx1201 provides basis for mutual
            orthogonal pyrrolysyl tRNA/aminoacyl-tRNA synthetase pairs in
            mammalian cells.
  JOURNAL   ACS Chem Biol. 2018 Sep 27. doi: 10.1021/acschembio.8b00571.
  PUBMED    30260624
REFERENCE   2 (bases 1 to 9080)
  AUTHORS   .
  TITLE     Direct Submission
  JOURNAL   Exported May 12, 2021 from SnapGene Server 1.1.58
            http://www.snapgene.com
FEATURES             Location/Qualifiers
     source          1..9080
                     /organism="synthetic DNA construct"
                     /mol_type="other DNA"
     promoter        complement(1..105)
                     /gene="bla"
                     /label=AmpR promoter
     rep_origin      complement(131..586)
                     /direction=LEFT
                     /label=f1 ori
                     /note="f1 bacteriophage origin of replication; arrow
                     indicates direction of (+) strand synthesis"
     primer_bind     complement(268..289)
                     /label=F1ori-F
                     /note="F1 origin, forward primer"
     primer_bind     480..499
                     /label=F1ori-R
                     /note="F1 origin, reverse primer"
     primer_bind     713..735
                     /label=M13/pUC Forward
                     /note="In lacZ gene"
     primer_bind     727..744
                     /label=M13 Forward
                     /note="In lacZ gene. Also called M13-F20 or M13 (-21)
                     Forward"
     primer_bind     728..744
                     /label=M13 fwd
                     /note="common sequencing primer, one of multiple similar
                     variants"
     repeat_region   874..936
                     /label=piggyBac right (3') inverted repeat
                     /note="piggyBac transposon-specific inverted terminal
                     repeat sequence (ITR)"
     promoter        2740..2951
                     /label=EF-1-alpha core promoter
                     /note="core promoter for human elongation factor
                     EF-1-alpha"
     LTR             2964..3232
                     /label=5' LTR (truncated)
                     /note="truncated 5' long terminal repeat (LTR) from human
                     T-cell leukemia virus (HTLV) type 1"
     CDS             3280..3303
                     /codon_start=1
                     /product="FLAG(R) epitope tag, followed by an enterokinase
                     cleavage site"
                     /label=FLAG
                     /translation="DYKDDDDK"
     misc_feature    4153..4725
                     /label=IRES
                     /note="internal ribosome entry site (IRES) of the
                     encephalomyocarditis virus (EMCV)"
     primer_bind     complement(4320..4337)
                     /label=IRES reverse
                     /note="IRES internal ribosome entry site, reverse primer.
                     Also called pCDH-rev"
     primer_bind     4547..4566
                     /label=IRES-F
                     /note="IRES internal ribosome entry site, forward primer"
     CDS             4734..5528
                     /codon_start=1
                     /gene="aph(3')-II (or nptII)"
                     /product="aminoglycoside phosphotransferase from Tn5"
                     /label=NeoR/KanR
                     /note="confers resistance to neomycin, kanamycin, and G418
                     (Geneticin(R))"
                     /translation="MIEQDGLHAGSPAAWVERLFGYDWAQQTIGCSDAAVFRLSAQGRP
                     VLFVKTDLSGALNELQDEAARLSWLAATGVPCAAVLDVVTEAGRDWLLLGEVPGQDLLS
                     SHLAPAEKVSIMADAMRRLHTLDPATCPFDHQAKHRIERARTRMEAGLVDQDDLDEEHQ
                     GLAPAELFARLKARMPDGEDLVVTHGDACLPNIMVENGRFSGFIDCGRLGVADRYQDIA
                     LATRDIAEELGGEWADRFLVLYGIAAPDSQRIAFYRLLDEFF"
     primer_bind     complement(4788..4807)
                     /label=Neo-R
                     /note="Neomycin resistance gene, reverse primer"
     primer_bind     5398..5417
                     /label=Neo-F
                     /note="Neomycin resistance gene, forward primer"
     primer_bind     complement(5588..5608)
                     /label=WPRE-R
                     /note="WPRE, reverse primer"
     polyA_signal    5650..5771
                     /label=SV40 poly(A) signal
                     /note="SV40 polyadenylation signal"
     primer_bind     complement(5687..5706)
                     /label=SV40pA-R
                     /note="SV40 polyA, reverse primer"
     primer_bind     5741..5760
                     /label=EBV-rev
                     /note="SV40 polyA terminator, reverse primer"
     repeat_region   6534..6568
                     /label=piggyBac left (5') inverted repeat
                     /note="piggyBac transposon-specific inverted terminal
                     repeat sequence (ITR)"
     primer_bind     complement(7059..7075)
                     /label=M13 rev
                     /note="common sequencing primer, one of multiple similar
                     variants"
     primer_bind     complement(7059..7075)
                     /label=M13 Reverse
                     /note="In lacZ gene. Also called M13-rev"
     primer_bind     complement(7072..7094)
                     /label=M13/pUC Reverse
                     /note="In lacZ gene"
     protein_bind    7083..7099
                     /label=lac operator
                     /bound_moiety="lac repressor encoded by lacI"
                     /note="The lac repressor binds to the lac operator to
                     inhibit transcription in E. coli. This inhibition can be
                     relieved by adding lactose or
                     isopropyl-beta-D-thiogalactopyranoside (IPTG)."
     promoter        complement(7107..7137)
                     /label=lac promoter
                     /note="promoter for the E. coli lac operon"
     protein_bind    7152..7173
                     /label=CAP binding site
                     /bound_moiety="E. coli catabolite activator protein"
                     /note="CAP binding activates transcription in the presence
                     of cAMP."
     primer_bind     complement(7290..7307)
                     /label=L4440
                     /note="L4440 vector, forward primer"
     rep_origin      complement(7461..8049)
                     /direction=LEFT
                     /label=ori
                     /note="high-copy-number ColE1/pMB1/pBR322/pUC origin of
                     replication"
     primer_bind     complement(7541..7560)
                     /label=pBR322ori-F
                     /note="pBR322 origin, forward primer"
     CDS             complement(8220..9080)
                     /codon_start=1
                     /gene="bla"
                     /product="beta-lactamase"
                     /label=AmpR
                     /note="confers resistance to ampicillin, carbenicillin, and
                     related antibiotics"
                     /translation="MSIQHFRVALIPFFAAFCLPVFAHPETLVKVKDAEDQLGARVGYI
                     ELDLNSGKILESFRPEERFPMMSTFKVLLCGAVLSRIDAGQEQLGRRIHYSQNDLVEYS
                     PVTEKHLTDGMTVRELCSAAITMSDNTAANLLLTTIGGPKELTAFLHNMGDHVTRLDRW
                     EPELNEAIPNDERDTTMPVAMATTLRKLLTGELLTLASRQQLIDWMEADKVAGPLLRSA
                     LPAGWFIADKSGAGERGSRGIIAALGPDGKPSRIVVIYTTGSQATMDERNRQIAEIGAS
                     LIKHW"
     primer_bind     8843..8862
                     /label=Amp-R
                     /note="Ampicillin resistance gene, reverse primer"
ORIGIN
        1 actcttcctt tttcaatatt attgaagcat ttatcagggt tattgtctca tgagcggata
       61 catatttgaa tgtatttaga aaaataaaca aataggggtt ccgcgcacat ttccccgaaa
      121 agtgccacct aaattgtaag cgttaatatt ttgttaaaat tcgcgttaaa tttttgttaa
      181 atcagctcat tttttaacca ataggccgaa atcggcaaaa tcccttataa atcaaaagaa
      241 tagaccgaga tagggttgag tgttgttcca gtttggaaca agagtccact attaaagaac
      301 gtggactcca acgtcaaagg nnnnnnnnnn nnnnnnnnnn nnnnnnnnnn nnnnnnnnnn
      361 nnnnnnnnnt nnnnnnnnnn nnnnnnnnnn nnnnnnnnnn nnnnnnnnnn nnnnnnnnnn
      421 nnnnnnnnnn nnnnnnnnnn nnnnnnnnnn nnnnnnnnnn ngnnnnnnnn nnnnnnnnnn
      481 nnnnnnnnnn nnnnnnnnnn nnnnnnnnnn nnnnnnnnnn nnnnnnnnnn nnnnnnnnnn
      541 nnnnnnnnnn nnnnnnnnnn nnnnnnnnnn nnnnnnnnnn nnnnnnccca ttcgccattc
      601 aggctgcgca actgttggga agggcgatcg gtgcgggcct cttcgctatt acgccagctg
      661 gcgaaagggg gatgtgctgc aaggcgatta agttgggtaa cgccagggtt ttcccagtca
      721 cgacgttgta aaacgacggc cagtgagcgc gcctcgttca ttcacgtttt tgaacccgtg
      781 gaggacgggc agactcgcgg tgcaaatgtg ttttacagcg tgatggagca gatgaagatg
      841 ctcgacacgc tgcagaacac gcagctagat taaccctaga aagataatca tattgtgacg
      901 tacgttaaag ataatcatgt gtaaaattga cgcatgtgtt ttatcggtct gtatatcgag
      961 gtttatttat taatttgaat agatattaag ttttattata tttacactta catactaata
     1021 ataaattcaa caaacaattt atttatgttt atttatttat taaaaaaaac aaaaactcaa
     1081 aatttcttct ataaagtaac aaaactttta tgagggacag ccccccccca aagcccccag
     1141 ggatgtaatt acgtccctcc cccgctaggg ggcagcagcg agccgcccgg ggctccgctc
     1201 cggtccggcg ctccccccgc atccccgagc cggcagcgtg cggggacagc ccgggcacgg
     1261 ggaaggtggc acgggatcgc tttcctctga acgcttctcg ctgctctttg agcctgcaga
     1321 cacctggggg gatacgggga aaaggcctcc acggccaact agtaaaaacc gcacttgtcc
     1381 gagagaccgg ggcgtcgaac cccgctggct aggttttaga gacccgctgg tcgccggacc
     1441 gtcccccgag gtacccaggc ggcgcacaag ctatataaac ctgaaggaaa tctcaacttt
     1501 acacttaggt caagttactt atcgtactag agcttcagca ggaaatttaa ctaaaatcta
     1561 atttaaccag catagcaaat atcatttatt cccaaaatgc taaagtttga gataaacgga
     1621 cttgatttcc ggctgttttg acactatcca gaatgccttg cagatgggtg gggcatgcta
     1681 aatactgcag gcaaaaaaac cgcacttgtc cgagagaccg gggcgtcgaa ccccgctggc
     1741 taggttttag agacccgctg gtcgccggac cgtcccccga ggtacccagg cggcgcacaa
     1801 gctatataaa cctgaaggaa atctcaactt tacacttagg tcaagttact tatcgtacta
     1861 gagcttcagc aggaaattta actaaaatct aatttaacca gcatagcaaa tatcatttat
     1921 tcccaaaatg ctaaagtttg agataaacgg acttgatttc cggctgtttt gacactatcc
     1981 agaatgcctt gcagatgggt ggggcatgct aaatactgca gcaagaaaaa ccgcacttgt
     2041 ccgagagacc ggggcgtcga accccgctgg ctaggtttta gagacccgct ggtcgccgga
     2101 ccgtcccccg aggtacccag gcggcgcaca agctatataa acctgaagga aatctcaact
     2161 ttacacttag gtcaagttac ttatcgtact agagcttcag caggaaattt aactaaaatc
     2221 taatttaacc agcatagcaa atatcattta ttcccaaaat gctaaagttt gagataaacg
     2281 gacttgattt ccggctgttt tgacactatc cagaatgcct tgcagatggg tggggcatgc
     2341 taaatactgc agcgataaaa accgcacttg tccgagagac cggggcgtcg aaccccgctg
     2401 gctaggtttt agagacccgc tggtcgccgg accgtccccc gaggtaccca ggcggcgcac
     2461 aagctatata aacctgaagg aaatctcaac tttacactta ggtcaagtta cttatcgtac
     2521 tagagcttca gcaggaaatt taactaaaat ctaatttaac cagcatagca aatatcattt
     2581 attcccaaaa tgctaaagtt tgagataaac ggacttgatt tccggctgtt ttgacactat
     2641 ccagaatgcc ttgcagatgg gtggggcatg ctaaatactg cagctccaag gccactagtg
     2701 ctctagaaag gatctgcgat cgctccggtg cccgtcagtg ggcagagcgc acatcgccca
     2761 cagtccccga gaagttgggg ggaggggtcg gcaattgaac gggtgcctag agaaggtggc
     2821 gcggggtaaa ctgggaaagt gatgtcgtgt actggctccg cctttttccc gagggtgggg
     2881 gagaaccgta tataagtgca gtagtcgccg tgaacgttct ttttcgcaac gggtttgccg
     2941 ccagaacaca gctgaagctt cgaggggctc gcatctctcc ttcacgcgcc cgccgcccta
     3001 cctgaggccg ccatccacgc cggttgagtc gcgttctgcc gcctcccgcc tgtggtgcct
     3061 cctgaactgc gtccgccgtc taggtaagtt taaagctcag gtcgagaccg ggcctttgtc
     3121 cggcgctccc ttggagccta cctagactca gccggctctc cacgctttgc ctgaccctgc
     3181 ttgctcaact ctacgtcttt gtttcgtttt ctgttctgcg ccgttacaga tccaagctgt
     3241 gaccggcgcc tactctagag ctagctcgcg accaccatgg actacaagga cgacgacgac
     3301 aagacggtaa agtatacgga tgcacagata cagcgccttc gcgaatacgg caacgggacc
     3361 tatgagcaga aggtcttcga ggacctcgca tcgagggatg ctgccttctc caaggagatg
     3421 tccgtcgcct ctaccgacaa cgagaagaag atcaagggga tgatcgccaa tccgtcccgt
     3481 catggattga cccagctgat gaacgacatc gccgacgcat tggtcgccga gggtttcatc
     3541 gaggtccgta cgcccatatt catatcgaag gatgcgctgg cacgtatgac catcaccgag
     3601 gacaagcccc ttttcaagca ggtcttctgg atcgacgaga aaagggcgct caggcctatg
     3661 ctggcaccta acctttattc cgtcatgagg gacctgaggg accatacgga cggtccggtg
     3721 aagatcttcg agatgggttc ctgcttcagg aaggagtccc acagcgggat gcatctggag
     3781 gagttcacca tgctgaacct cgtggacatg ggtccccgcg gagacgccac ggaggtcctg
     3841 aagaactaca tatcggtcgt gatgaaggcg gccggtctcc cggactacga cctcgtacag
     3901 gaggagtccg acgtatacaa ggagaccata gacgtggaga tcaacggtca ggaggtctgt
     3961 tccgcagccg tcggtccaca ctatctcgat gcggcccacg atgtccacga gccttggtcc
     4021 ggagcgggat tcggtctcga acgcctgctg accatcaggg agaagtacag caccgtgaag
     4081 aagggaggag ccagcatcag ctacctcaac ggtgcgaaga tcaactgatg aatcgatgga
     4141 tccgcggccg cgcccctctc cctccccccc ccctaacgtt actggccgaa gccgcttgga
     4201 ataaggccgg tgtgcgtttg tctatatgtt attttccacc atattgccgt cttttggcaa
     4261 tgtgagggcc cggaaacctg gccctgtctt cttgacgagc attcctaggg gtctttcccc
     4321 tctcgccaaa ggaatgcaag gtctgttgaa tgtcgtgaag gaagcagttc ctctggaagc
     4381 ttcttgaaga caaacaacgt ctgtagcgac cctttgcagg cagcggaacc ccccacctgg
     4441 cgacaggtgc ctctgcggcc aaaagccacg tgtataagat acacctgcaa aggcggcaca
     4501 accccagtgc cacgttgtga gttggatagt tgtggaaaga gtcaaatggc tctcctcaag
     4561 cgtattcaac aaggggctga aggatgccca gaaggtaccc cattgtatgg gatctgatct
     4621 ggggcctcgg tgcacatgct ttacatgtgt ttagtcgagg ttaaaaaaac gtctaggccc
     4681 cccgaaccac ggggacgtgg ttttcctttg aaaaacacga taatacctcc ggaatgattg
     4741 aacaagatgg attgcacgca ggttctccgg ccgcttgggt ggagaggcta ttcggctatg
     4801 actgggcaca acagacaatc ggctgctctg atgccgccgt gttccggctg tcagcgcagg
     4861 ggcgcccggt tctttttgtc aagaccgacc tgtccggtgc cctgaatgaa ctgcaggacg
     4921 aggcagcgcg gctatcgtgg ctggccgcga cgggcgttcc ttgcgcagct gtgctcgacg
     4981 ttgtcactga agcgggaagg gactggctgc tattgggcga agtgccgggg caggatctcc
     5041 tgtcatctca ccttgctcct gccgagaaag tatccatcat ggctgatgca atgcggcggc
     5101 tgcatacgct tgatccggct acctgcccat tcgaccacca agcgaaacat cgcatcgagc
     5161 gagcacgtac tcggatggaa gccggtcttg tcgatcagga tgatctggac gaagagcatc
     5221 aggggctcgc gccagccgaa ctgttcgcca ggctcaaggc gcgcatgccc gacggcgagg
     5281 atctcgtcgt gacccatggc gatgcctgct tgccgaatat catggtggaa aatggccgct
     5341 tttctggatt catcgactgt ggccggctgg gtgtggcgga ccgctatcag gacatagcgt
     5401 tggctacccg tgatattgct gaagagcttg gcggcgaatg ggctgaccgc ttcctcgtgc
     5461 tttacggtat cgccgctccc gattcgcagc gcatcgcctt ctatcgcctt cttgacgagt
     5521 tcttctgagt cgacaatcaa cctctggatt acaaaatttg tgaaagattg actggtattc
     5581 ttaactatgt tgctcctttt acgctatgtg gatacgctgc tttaatgcct ttgtatcatg
     5641 cgttaactaa acttgtttat tgcagcttat aatggttaca aataaagcaa tagcatcaca
     5701 aatttcacaa ataaagcatt tttttcactg cattctagtt gtggtttgtc caaactcatc
     5761 aatgtatctt atcatgtctg gaattgactc aaatgatgtc aattagtcta tcagaagctc
     5821 atctggtctc ccttccgggg gacaagacat ccctgtttaa tatttaaaca gcagtgttcc
     5881 caaactgggt tcttatatcc cttgctctgg tcaaccaggt tgcagggttt cctgtcctca
     5941 caggaacgaa gtccctaaag aaacagtggc agccaggttt agccccggaa ttgactggat
     6001 tcctttttta gggcccattg gtatggcttt ttccccgtat ccccccaggt gtctgcaggc
     6061 tcaaagagca gcgagaagcg ttcagaggaa agcgatcccg tgccaccttc cccgtgcccg
     6121 ggctgtcccc gcacgctgcc ggctcgggga tgcgggggga gcgccggacc ggagcggagc
     6181 cccgggcggc tcgctgctgc cccctagcgg gggagggacg taattacatc cctgggggct
     6241 ttgggggggg gctgtccctg atatctataa caagaaaata tatatataat aagttatcac
     6301 gtaagtagaa catgaaataa caatataatt atcgtatgag ttaaatctta aaagtcacgt
     6361 aaaagataat catgcgtcat tttgactcac gcggtcgtta tagttcaaaa tcagtgacac
     6421 ttaccgcatt gacaagcacg cctcacggga gctccaagcg gcgactgaga tgtcctaaat
     6481 gcacagcgac ggattcgcgc tatttagaaa gagagagcaa tatttcaaga atgcatgcgt
     6541 caattttacg cagactatct ttctagggtt aatctagctg catcaggatc atatcgtcgg
     6601 gtcttttttc cggctcagtc atcgcccaag ctggcgctat ctgggcatcg gggaggaaga
     6661 agcccgtgcc ttttcccgcg aggttgaagc ggcatggaaa gagtttgccg aggatgactg
     6721 ctgctgcatt gacgttgagc gaaaacgcac gtttaccatg atgattcggg aaggtgtggc
     6781 catgcacgcc tttaacggtg aactgttcgt tcaggccacc tgggatacca gttcgtcgcg
     6841 gcttttccgg acacagttcc ggatggtcag cccgaagcgc atcagcaacc cgaacaatac
     6901 cggcgacagc cggaactgcc gtgccggtgt gcagattaat gacagcggtg cggcgctggg
     6961 atattacgtc agcgaggacg ggtatcctgg ctggatgccg cagaaatgga catggatacc
     7021 ccgtgagtta cccggcgggc gcgcttggcg taatcatggt catagctgtt tcctgtgtga
     7081 aattgttatc cgctcacaat tccacacaac atacgagccg gaagcataaa gtgtaaagcc
     7141 tggggtgcct aatgagtgag ctaactcaca ttaattgcgt tgcgctcact gcccgctttc
     7201 cagtcgggaa acctgtcgtg ccagctgcat taatgaatcg gccaacgcgc ggggagaggc
     7261 ggtttgcgta ttgggcgctc ttccgcttcc tcgctcactg actcgctgcg ctcggtcgtt
     7321 cggctgcggc gagcggtatc agctcactca aaggcggtaa tacggttatc cacagaatca
     7381 ggggataacg caggaaagaa catgtgagca aaaggccagc aaaaggccag gaaccgtaaa
     7441 aaggccgcgt tgctggcgtt tttccatagg ctccgccccc ctgacgagca tcacaaaaat
     7501 cgacgctcaa gtcagaggtg gcgaaacccg acaggactat aaagatacca ggcgtttccc
     7561 cctggaagct ccctcgtgcg ctctcctgtt ccgaccctgc cgcttaccgg atacctgtcc
     7621 gcctttctcc cttcgggaag cgtggcgctt tctcatagct cacgctgtag gtatctcagt
     7681 tcggtgtagg tcgttcgctc caagctgggc tgtgtgcacg aaccccccgt tcagcccgac
     7741 cgctgcgcct tatccggtaa ctatcgtctt gagtccaacc cggtaagaca cgacttatcg
     7801 ccactggcag cagccactgg taacaggatt agcagagcga ggtatgtagg cggtgctaca
     7861 gagttcttga agtggtggcc taactacggc tacactagaa gaacagtatt tggtatctgc
     7921 gctctgctga agccagttac cttcggaaaa agagttggta gctcttgatc cggcaaacaa
     7981 accaccgctg gtagcggtgg tttttttgtt tgcaagcagc agattacgcg cagaaaaaaa
     8041 ggatctcaag aagatccttt gatcttttct acggggtctg acgctcagtg gaacgaaaac
     8101 tcacgttaag ggattttggt catgagatta tcaaaaagga tcttcaccta gatcctttta
     8161 aattaaaaat gaagttttaa atcaatctaa agtatatatg agtaaacttg gtctgacagt
     8221 taccaatgct taatcagtga ggcacctatc tcagcgatct gtctatttcg ttcatccata
     8281 gttgcctgac tccccgtcgt gtagataact acgatacggg agggcttacc atctggcccc
     8341 agtgctgcaa tgataccgcg agacccacgc tcaccggctc cagatttatc agcaataaac
     8401 cagccagccg gaagggccga gcgcagaagt ggtcctgcaa ctttatccgc ctccatccag
     8461 tctattaatt gttgccggga agctagagta agtagttcgc cagttaatag tttgcgcaac
     8521 gttgttgcca ttgctacagg catcgtggtg tcacgctcgt cgtttggtat ggcttcattc
     8581 agctccggtt cccaacgatc aaggcgagtt acatgatccc ccatgttgtg caaaaaagcg
     8641 gttagctcct tcggtcctcc gatcgttgtc agaagtaagt tggccgcagt gttatcactc
     8701 atggttatgg cagcactgca taattctctt actgtcatgc catccgtaag atgcttttct
     8761 gtgactggtg agtactcaac caagtcattc tgagaatagt gtatgcggcg accgagttgc
     8821 tcttgcccgg cgtcaatacg ggataatacc gcgccacata gcagaacttt aaaagtgctc
     8881 atcattggaa aacgttcttc ggggcgaaaa ctctcaagga tcttaccgct gttgagatcc
     8941 agttcgatgt aacccactcg tgcacccaac tgatcttcag catcttttac tttcaccagc
     9001 gtttctgggt gagcaaaaac aggaaggcaa aatgccgcaa aaaagggaat aagggcgaca
     9061 cggaaatgtt gaatactcat
//
